>Addgene plasmid #239059 | pcDNA-GreenPy1Highest | addgene full sequence | sequence record 476560 | Addgene NGS Result
AAAATTTAAGCTACAACAAGGCAAGGCTTGACCGACAATTGCATGAAGAATCTGCTTAGGGTTAGGCGTT
TTGCGCTGCTTCGCGATGTACGGGCCAGATATACGCGTTGACATTGATTATTGACTAGTTATTAATAGTA
ATCAATTACGGGGTCATTAGTTCATAGCCCATATATGGAGTTCCGCGTTACATAACTTACGGTAAATGGC
CCGCCTGGCTGACCGCCCAACGACCCCCGCCCATTGACGTCAATAATGACGTATGTTCCCATAGTAACGC
CAATAGGGACTTTCCATTGACGTCAATGGGTGGAGTATTTACGGTAAACTGCCCACTTGGCAGTACATCA
AGTGTATCATATGCCAAGTACGCCCCCTATTGACGTCAATGACGGTAAATGGCCCGCCTGGCATTATGCC
CAGTACATGACCTTATGGGACTTTCCTACTTGGCAGTACATCTACGTATTAGTCATCGCTATTACCATGG
TGATGCGGTTTTGGCAGTACATCAATGGGCGTGGATAGCGGTTTGACTCACGGGGATTTCCAAGTCTCCA
CCCCATTGACGTCAATGGGAGTTTGTTTTGGCACCAAAATCAACGGGACTTTCCAAAATGTCGTAACAAC
TCCGCCCCATTGACGCAAATGGGCGGTAGGCGTGTACGGTGGGAGGTCTATATAAGCAGAGCTCTCTGGC
TAACTAGAGAACCCACTGCTTACTGGCTTATCGAAATTAATACGACTCACTATAGGGAGACCCAAGCTGG
CTAGCGTGCCGCCACCATGGCCTCGAGAATGGTGCAATCTTTTTCCGATCCGCTGGTAGAACTGCTTCCA
GATCACACGGAATCCCAATATGACTTGCTCGAAGCGCGCCATGCGCTGGAAGGGATCGCAGCATATTACG
CTGCCTTGCGCAGCACAGATGAAGATAAAGAGAGGATCAGAGAGTTGCATCATGCGATTGGGCTTGCCCA
ACAAAGTGGTGATCTCGATGCCGAAAGTAACGCTGTACTTCAGTATCAAATCGCGGTGACCGAGGCAGCG
CACAATGTGGTCCTTTTGCACTTGTTGAGATGTATGGAGCCTATGCTCGCACAGAATATCCGACAAAACT
TTGAGCTGCTGTACCGTCATAACGTCTATGTCATGGCCGACAAGCAGAGGAACGGCATCAAGGCGAACTT
CAAGATCCGCCACAACATCGAGGGCGGCGGCGTGCAGCTCGCCTACCACCACCAGCAGAACACCCCCATC
GGCGACGGCCCCGTGCTGCTGCCCGACAACCACTACCTGTGCACCCAGTCCAAACTTTCGAAAGACCCCA
ACGAGAAGCGCGATCACATGGTCCTGCTGGAGTTCGTGACCGCCGCCGGGATCACTCTCGGCATGGACGA
GCTGTACATGGGCGGTACCGGAGGGAGCATGGTGAGCAAGGGCGAGGAGCTGTTCACCGGGGTGGTGCCC
ATCCTGGTCGAGCTGGACGGCGACGTAAACGGCCACAAGTTCAGCGTGTCCGGCGAGGGTGAGGGCGATG
CCACCTACGGCAAGCTGACCCTGAAGTTCATCTGCACCACCGGCAAGCTGCCCGTGCCCTGGCCCACCCT
CGTGACCACCCTGACCTACGGCGTGCAGTGCTTCGGCCGCTACCCCGACCACATGAAGCAGCACGACTTC
TTCAAGTCCGCCATGCCCGAAGGCTACATCCAGGAGCGCACCATCTTCTTCGAGGACGACGGCAACTACA
AGACCCGCGCCGAGGTGAAGTTCGAGGGCGACACACTGGTGAGCCGCATCGAGCTGAAGGGCATCGACTT
CAAGGAGGACGGCAACATCCTGGGGCATAAGCTGGAGTACAACTCGTGGCGACGAGAGATGCTGCCGCTC
GTGTCTTCCCATCGCACTCGCATATTTGAAGCTATTATGGCAGGAAAACCGGAGGAAGCCAGGGAAGCGT
CCCATAAACACTTGGCCTTTATTGAGGAAATCCTGCTGGACCGGTCAAGGGAGGAATCACGCCGCGAACG
CTCATTGAGACGGCTGGAGCAAAGAAAGAATTGAAAGCTTGGTAAACCGCTGATCAGCCTCGACTGTGCC
TTCTAGTTGCCAGCCATCTGTTGTTTGCCCCTCCCCCGTGCCTTCCTTGACCCTGGAAGGTGCCACTCCC
ACTGTCCTTTCCTAATAAAATGAGGAAATTGCATCGCATTGTCTGAGTAGGTGTCATTCTATTCTGGGGG
GTGGGGTGGGGCAGGACAGCAAGGGGGAGGATTGGGAAGACAATAGCAGGCATGCTGGGGATGCGGTGGG
CTCTATGGCTTCTGAGGCGGAAAGAACCAGCTGGGGCTCTAGGGGGTATCCCC
[124 nt withheld, positions 2364-2487]
C
[91 nt withheld, positions 2489-2579]
A
[49 nt withheld, positions 2581-2629]
CCTTTGACGTTGGAGTCCACGTTCTTT
[37 nt withheld, positions 2657-2693]
ACCCTATCTCGGTCTATTCTTTTGATTTATAAGGGATTTTGCCGATTTCGGCCTATTGGTTAAAAAATGA
GCTGATTTAACAAAAATTTAACGCGAATTAATTCTGTGGAATGTGTGTCAGTTAGGGTGTGGAAAGTCCC
CAGGCTCCCCAGCAGGCAGAAGTATGCAAAGCATGCATCTCAATTAGTCAGCAACCAGGTGTGGAAAGTC
CCCAGGCTCCCCAGCAGGCAGAAGTATGCAAAGCATGCATCTCAATTAGTCAGCAACCATAGTCCCGCCC
CTAACTCCGCCCATCCCGCCCCTAACTCCGCCCAGTTCCGCCCATTCTCCGCCCCATGGCTGACTAATTT
TTTTTATTTATGCAGAGGCCGAGGCCGCCTCTGCCTCTGAGCTATTCCAGAAGTAGTGAGGAGGCTTTTT
TGGAGGCCTAGGCTTTTGCAAAAAGCTCCCGGGAGCTTGTATATCCATTTTCGGATCTGATCAAGAGACA
GGATGAGGATCGTTTCGCATGATTGAACAAGATGGATTGCACGCAGGTTCTCCGGCCGCTTGGGTGGAGA
GGCTATTCGGCTATGACTGGGCACAACAGACAATCGGCTGCTCTGATGCCGCCGTGTTCCGGCTGTCAGC
GCAGGGGCGCCCGGTTCTTTTTGTCAAGACCGACCTGTCCGGTGCCCTGAATGAACTGCAGGACGAGGCA
GCGCGGCTATCGTGGCTGGCCACGACGGGCGTTCCTTGCGCAGCTGTGCTCGACGTTGTCACTGAAGCGG
GAAGGGACTGGCTGCTATTGGGCGAAGTGCCGGGGCAGGATCTCCTGTCATCTCACCTTGCTCCTGCCGA
GAAAGTATCCATCATGGCTGATGCAATGCGGCGGCTGCATACGCTTGATCCGGCTACCTGCCCATTCGAC
CACCAAGCGAAACATCGCATCGAGCGAGCACGTACTCGGATGGAAGCCGGTCTTGTCGATCAGGATGATC
TGGACGAAGAGCATCAGGGGCTCGCGCCAGCCGAACTGTTCGCCAGGCTCAAGGCGCGCATGCCCGACGG
CGAGGATCTCGTCGTGACCCATGGCGATGCCTGCTTGCCGAATATCATGGTGGAAAATGGCCGCTTTTCT
GGATTCATCGACTGTGGCCGGCTGGGTGTGGCGGACCGCTATCAGGACATAGCGTTGGCTACCCGTGATA
TTGCTGAAGAGCTTGGCGGCGAATGGGCTGACCGCTTCCTCGTGCTTTACGGTATCGCCGCTCCCGATTC
GCAGCGCATCGCCTTCTATCGCCTTCTTGACGAGTTCTTCTGAGCGGGACTCTGGGGTTCGAAATGACCG
ACCAAGCGACGCCCAACCTGCCATCACGAGATTTCGATTCCACCGCCGCCTTCTATGAAAGGTTGGGCTT
CGGAATCGTTTTCCGGGACGCCGGCTGGATGATCCTCCAGCGCGGGGATCTCATGCTGGAGTTCTTCGCC
CACCCCAACTTGTTTATTGCAGCTTATAATGGTTACAAATAAAGCAATAGCATCACAAATTTCACAAATA
AAGCATTTTTTTCACTGCATTCTAGTTGTGGTTTGTCCAAACTCATCAATGTATCTTATCATGTCTGTAT
ACCGTCGACCTCTAGCTAGAGCTTGGCGTAATCATGGTCATAGCTGTTTCCTGTGTGAAATTGTTATCCG
CTCACAATTCCACACAACATACGAGCCGGAAGCATAAAGTGTAAAGCCTGGGGTGCCTAATGAGTGAGCT
AACTCACATTAATTGCGTTGCGCTCACTGCCCGCTTTCCAGTCGGGAAACCTGTCGTGCCAGCTGCATTA
ATGAATCGGCCAACGCGCGGGGAGAGGCGGTTTGCGTATTGGGCGCTCTTCCGCTTCCTCGCTCACTGAC
TCGCTGCGCTCGGTCGTTCGGCTGCGGCGAGCGGTATCAGCTCACTCAAAGGCGGTAATACGGTTATCCA
CAGAATCAGGGGATAACGCAGGAAAGAACATGTGAGCAAAAGGCCAGCAAAAGGCCAGGAACCGTAAAAA
GGCCGCGTTGCTGGCGTTTTTCCATAGGCTCCGCCCCCCTGACGAGCATCACAAAAATCGACGCTCAAGT
CAGAGGTGGCGAAACCCGACAGGACTATAAAGATACCAGGCGTTTCCCCCTGGAAGCTCCCTCGTGCGCT
CTCCTGTTCCGACCCTGCCGCTTACCGGATACCTGTCCGCCTTTCTCCCTTCGGGAAGCGTGGCGCTTTC
TCATAGCTCACGCTATAGGTATCTCAGTTCGGTGTAGGTCGTTCGCTCCAAGCTGGGCTGTGTGCACGAA
CCCCCCGTTCAGCCCGACCGCTGCGCCTTATCCGGTAACTATCGTCTTGAGTCCAACCCGGTAAGACACG
ACTTATCGCCACTGGCAGCAGCCACTGGTAACAGGATTAGCAGAGCGAGGTATGTAGGCGGTGCTACAGA
GTTCTTGAAGTGGTGGCCTAACTACGGCTACACTAGAAGAACAGTATTTGGTATCTGCGCTCTGCTGAAG
CCAGTTACCTTCGGAAAAAGAGTTGGTAGCTCTTGATCCGGCAAACAAACCACCGCTGGTAGCGGTGGTT
TTTTTGTTTGCAAGCAGCAGATTACGCGCAGAAAAAAAGGATCTCAAGAAGATCCTTTGATCTTTTCTAC
GGGGTCTGACGCTCAGTGGAACGAAAACTCACGTTAAGGGATTTTGGTCATGAGATTATCAAAAAGGATC
TTCACCTAGATCCTTTTAAATTAAAAATGAAGTTTTAAATCAATCTAAAGTATATATGAGTAAACTTGGT
CTGACAGTTACCAATGCTTAATCAGTGAGGCACCTATCTCAGCGATCTGTCTATTTCGTTCATCCATAGT
TGCCTGACTCCCCGTCGTGTAGATAACTACGATACGGGAGGGCTTACCATCTGGCCCCAGTGCTGCAATG
ATACCGCGAGACCCACGCTCACCGGCTCCAGATTTATCAGCAATAAACCAGCCAGCCGGAAGGGCCGAGC
GCAGAAGTGGTCCTGCAACTTTATCCGCCTCCATCCAGTCTATTAATTGTTGCCGGGAAGCTAGAGTAAG
TAGTTCGCCAGTTAATAGTTTGCGCAACGTTGTTGCCATTGCTACAGGCATCGTGGTGTCACGCTCGTCG
TTTGGTATGGCTTCATTCAGCTCCGGTTCCCAACGATCAAGGCGAGTTACATGATCCCCCATGTTGTGCA
AAAAAGCGGTTAGCTCCTTCGGTCCTCCGATCGTTGTCAGAAGTAAGTTGGCCGCAGTGTTATCACTCAT
GGTTATGGCAGCACTGCATAATTCTCTTACTGTCATGCCATCCGTAAGATGCTTTTCTGTGACTGGTGAG
TACTCAACCAAGTCATTCTGAGAATAGTGTATGCGGCGACCGAGTTGCTCTTGCCCGGCGTCAATACGGG
ATAATACCGCGCCACATAGCAGAACTTTAAAAGTGCTCATCATTGGAAAACGTTCTTCGGGGCGAAAACT
CTCAAGGATCTTACCGCTGTTGAGATCCAGTTCGATGTAACCCACTCGTGCACCCAACTGATCTTCAGCA
TCTTTTACTTTCACCAGCGTTTCTGGGTGAGCAAAAACAGGAAGGCAAAATGCCGCAAAAAAGGGAATAA
GGGCGACACGGAAATGTTGAATACTCATACTCTTCCTTTTTCAATATTATTGAAGCATTTATCAGGGTTA
TTGTCTCATGAGCGGATACATATTTGAATGTATTTAGAAAAATAAACAAATAGGGGTTCCGCGCACATTT
CCCCGAAAAGTGCCACCTGACGTCGACGGATCGGGAGATCTCCCGATCCCCTATGGTGCACTCTCAGTAC
AATCTGCTCTGATGCCGCATAGTTAAGCCAGTATCTGCTCCCTGCTTGTGTGTTGGAGGTCGCTGAGTAG
TGCGCGAGC
Features (pLannotate 1.2.2; 20 found; start..end, strand, type, name):
    110..489     +  enhancer       CMV enhancer: human cytomegalovirus immediate early enhancer
    490..693     +  promoter       CMV promoter: human cytomegalovirus (CMV) immediate early promoter
    689..722     +  LTR            5' LTR (truncated) (fragment): truncated 5' long terminal repeat (LTR) from HIV-1
    738..756     +  promoter       T7 promoter: promoter for bacteriophage T7 RNA polymerase
   1141..1863    +  CDS            cEGFP: cEGFP is a basic (constitutively fluorescent) green fluorescent protein published in 2008, derived from Aequorea victoria.
   2094..2318    +  polyA_signal   bGH poly(A) signal: bovine growth hormone polyadenylation signal
   2322..2343    +  promoter       SV40 promoter (fragment): SV40 enhancer and early promoter
   2364..2792    +  rep_origin     f1 ori (sequence partly withheld): f1 bacteriophage origin of replication; arrow indicates direction of (+) strand synthesis
   2806..3135    +  promoter       SV40 promoter: SV40 enhancer and early promoter
   3202..3993    +  CDS            neo: KKA2_KLEPN - Also known as kan, nptII. Experimental evidence at protein level: Swiss-Prot protein existence level 1. Resistance to kanamycin, neomycin, paromomycin, ribostamycin, butirosin and gentamicin B. From Klebsiella pneumoniae.
   4017..4175    +  CDS            ble (fragment): BLE_KLEPN - Experimental evidence at protein level: Swiss-Prot protein existence level 1. Binding protein with a strong affinity to the bleomycin family of antibiotics. Binds to CL990; an antimitotic-antibiotic compound. From Klebsiella pneumoniae.
   4170..4291    +  polyA_signal   SV40 poly(A) signal: SV40 polyadenylation signal
   4364..4380    -  protein_bind   lac operator: The lac repressor binds to the lac operator to inhibit transcription in E. coli. This inhibition can be relieved by adding lactose or isopropyl-β-D-thiogalactopyranoside (IPTG). lac repressor encoded by lacI
   4388..4418    -  promoter       lac promoter: promoter for the E. coli lac operon
   4433..4454    -  protein_bind   CAP binding site: CAP binding activates transcription in the presence of cAMP. E. coli catabolite activator protein
   4467..4559    -  CDS            lacI (fragment): lac repressor; lacI; The lac repressor binds to the lac operator to inhibit transcription in E. coli. This inhibition can be relieved by adding lactose or isopropyl-β-D-thiogalactopyranoside (IPTG).
   4742..5330    -  rep_origin     ori: high-copy-number ColE1/pMB1/pBR322/pUC origin of replication
   5501..6361    -  CDS            AmpR: β-lactamase; bla; confers resistance to ampicillin, carbenicillin, and related antibiotics
   6362..6466    -  promoter       AmpR promoter: bla
   6525..6577    -  misc_feature   bom (fragment): basis of mobility region from pBR322
