[The description below was written by a language model from this plasmid's Addgene catalogue record and pLannotate feature annotations shown in this document.]
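Description:
pcDNA-GreenPy1Highest is a mammalian expression plasmid built on the pcDNA3.1 backbone that carries GreenPy1Highest, a synthetic, genetically encoded green fluorescent biosensor for pyruvate. The 1,263 bp insert was placed between XhoI and HindIII sites, both of which remain intact. In the annotated 6,622 nt sequence, the only part of the insert recognised is a GFP-family coding region (labelled cEGFP, derived from Aequorea victoria) of roughly 720 bp. The remaining insert sequence, which flanks this region, is unannotated; it presumably supplies the pyruvate-sensing portion, but the record does not identify it. The "Highest" suffix suggests one member of a series of variants, though the record does not define what property it refers to.

Expression is driven by the human cytomegalovirus immediate early enhancer and promoter and terminated by the bovine growth hormone polyadenylation signal, giving strong constitutive transcription in transfected mammalian cells. A T7 promoter upstream of the insert permits in vitro transcription or serves as a sequencing primer site. A separate cassette, with the SV40 early promoter, the neomycin phosphotransferase gene and the SV40 poly(A) signal, allows selection of stable mammalian lines with G418. In E. coli the plasmid is maintained at high copy through the ColE1/pUC-type origin and selected with ampicillin via the β-lactamase gene; an f1 origin is also present. Short hits such as the HIV-1 LTR, ble, lacI and bom fragments are likely backbone remnants or annotation artefacts rather than functional elements. The construct is suited to fluorescence imaging of pyruvate in mammalian cells.
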