Addgene plasmid #239059: pcDNA-GreenPy1Highest
Depositing lab: Robert Campbell. Publication: High-performance genetically-encoded green and red fluorescent biosensors for pyruvate. Imai S, Hario S, Suerte C, Yamaguchi I, Sakoi K, Terai T, Takahashi-Yamashiro K, Campbell RE. bioRxiv 2025.04.17.649293 10.1101/2025.04.17.649293.
Backbone
  Vector backbone: pcDNA3.1
  Vector type: Mammalian Expression
Growth in bacteria
  Bacterial resistance: Ampicillin, 100 μg/mL
  Growth temperature: 37°C
  Growth strain: DH5alpha
  Copy number: High Copy
Gene/Insert
  Gene/Insert name: GreenPy1Highest
  Species: Synthetic
  Insert size (bp): 1263
  Cloning method: Restriction Enzyme; 5′ cloning site XhoI (not destroyed); 3′ cloning site HindIII (not destroyed)
Terms and licenses: Academic/Nonprofit Terms; Industry Terms: Not Available to Industry
Depositor comments: Please visit ttps://doi.org/10.1101/2025.04.17.649293 for bioRxiv preprint.
How to cite: pcDNA-GreenPy1Highest was a gift from Robert Campbell (Addgene plasmid # 239059 ; http://n2t.net/addgene:239059 ; RRID:Addgene_239059)
