>Addgene plasmid #239059 | pcDNA-GreenPy1Highest | depositor partial sequence | sequence record 469541 | GreenPy1Highest-gene
ATGGTGCAATCTTTTTCCGATCCGCTGGTAGAACTGCTTCCAGATCACACGGAATCCCAATATGACTTGC
TCGAAGCGCGCCATGCGCTGGAAGGGATCGCAGCATATTACGCTGCCTTGCGCAGCACAGATGAAGATAA
AGAGAGGATCAGAGAGTTGCATCATGCGATTGGGCTTGCCCAACAAAGTGGTGATCTCGATGCCGAAAGT
AACGCTGTACTTCAGTATCAAATCGCGGTGACCGAGGCAGCGCACAATGTGGTCCTTTTGCACTTGTTGA
GATGTATGGAGCCTATGCTCGCACAGAATATCCGACAAAACTTTGAGCTGCTGTACCGTCATAACGTCTA
TGTCATGGCCGACAAGCAGAGGAACGGCATCAAGGCGAACTTCAAGATCCGCCACAACATCGAGGGCGGC
GGCGTGCAGCTCGCCTACCACCACCAGCAGAACACCCCCATCGGCGACGGCCCCGTGCTGCTGCCCGACA
ACCACTACCTGTGCACCCAGTCCAAACTTTCGAAAGACCCCAACGAGAAGCGCGATCACATGGTCCTGCT
GGAGTTCGTGACCGCCGCCGGGATCACTCTCGGCATGGACGAGCTGTACATGGGCGGTACCGGAGGGAGC
ATGGTGAGCAAGGGCGAGGAGCTGTTCACCGGGGTGGTGCCCATCCTGGTCGAGCTGGACGGCGACGTAA
ACGGCCACAAGTTCAGCGTGTCCGGCGAGGGTGAGGGCGATGCCACCTACGGCAAGCTGACCCTGAAGTT
CATCTGCACCACCGGCAAGCTGCCCGTGCCCTGGCCCACCCTCGTGACCACCCTGACCTACGGCGTGCAG
TGCTTCGGCCGCTACCCCGACCACATGAAGCAGCACGACTTCTTCAAGTCCGCCATGCCCGAAGGCTACA
TCCAGGAGCGCACCATCTTCTTCGAGGACGACGGCAACTACAAGACCCGCGCCGAGGTGAAGTTCGAGGG
CGACACACTGGTGAGCCGCATCGAGCTGAAGGGCATCGACTTCAAGGAGGACGGCAACATCCTGGGGCAT
AAGCTGGAGTACAACTCGTGGCGACGAGAGATGCTGCCGCTCGTGTCTTCCCATCGCACTCGCATATTTG
AAGCTATTATGGCAGGAAAACCGGAGGAAGCCAGGGAAGCGTCCCATAAACACTTGGCCTTTATTGAGGA
AATCCTGCTGGACCGGTCAAGGGAGGAATCACGCCGCGAACGCTCATTGAGACGGCTGGAGCAAAGAAAG
AAT
